Addgene plasmid #58316: pRK-FLAG-TRAF4
Purpose: FLAG-tagged mouse TRAF4
Depositing lab: Ying Zhang. Depositing organization: National Cancer Institute (NCI). Publication: Ubiquitination of tumor necrosis factor receptor-associated factor 4 (TRAF4) by Smad ubiquitination regulatory factor 1 (Smurf1) regulates motility of breast epithelial and cancer cells. Wang X, Jin C, Tang Y, Tang LY, Zhang YE. J Biol Chem. 2013 Jul 26;288(30):21784-92. doi: 10.1074/jbc.M113.472704. Epub 2013 Jun 11. PubMed 23760265.
Backbone
  Vector backbone: pRK5
  Backbone manufacturer: Genentech
  Backbone size w/o insert (bp): 4754
  Total vector size (bp): 6200
  Modifications to backbone: FLAG tag is inserted before ClaI site
  Vector type: Mammalian Expression
Growth in bacteria
  Bacterial resistance: Ampicillin, 100 μg/mL
  Growth temperature: 37°C
  Growth strain: DH5alpha
  Copy number: High Copy
Gene/Insert
  Gene/Insert name: TNF receptor associated factor 4 (alt name: TRAF4)
  Species: M. musculus (mouse)
  Insert size (bp): 1412
  GenBank ID: NM_009423 BC020455
  Entrez Gene: Traf4 (a.k.a. A530032M13Rik, CART1, msp2)
  Promoter: CMV
  Tag / fusion protein: FLAG (N terminal on backbone)
  Cloning method: Restriction Enzyme; 5′ cloning site BamHI (not destroyed); 3′ cloning site SalI (not destroyed)
  Sequencing primers: 5′ SP6; 3′ RK5R
Resource information
  A portion of this plasmid was derived from a plasmid made by: mouse TRAF4 cDNA was obtained from cDNA clone IMAGE 3598556
Terms and licenses: Academic/Nonprofit Terms; Industry Terms: Not Available to Industry
How to cite: pRK-FLAG-TRAF4 was a gift from Ying Zhang (Addgene plasmid # 58316 ; http://n2t.net/addgene:58316 ; RRID:Addgene_58316)
