[The description below was written by a language model from this plasmid's Addgene catalogue record.]
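Description:
pRK-FLAG-TRAF4 is a mammalian expression plasmid built on the pRK5 backbone that produces mouse TNF receptor-associated factor 4 (TRAF4, gene Traf4) carrying an N-terminal FLAG epitope. The backbone was modified by placing the FLAG coding sequence ahead of the ClaI site, so the tag is supplied by the vector rather than by the insert. The roughly 1.4 kb TRAF4 cDNA, derived from an IMAGE cDNA clone, was then cloned in frame downstream between BamHI and SalI sites, both of which remain intact. Transcription is driven by the CMV promoter, a strong constitutive promoter commonly used for high-level expression after transient transfection of mammalian cells. The complete plasmid is about 6.2 kb. It is propagated in E. coli as a high-copy plasmid under ampicillin selection. The record lists no mammalian selection marker, and no feature table is provided, so the origin of replication, polyadenylation signal and other backbone elements are not itemised.

The FLAG tag allows the expressed protein to be detected or immunoprecipitated with anti-FLAG antibodies, without needing a TRAF4-specific reagent. The associated publication concerns ubiquitination of TRAF4 by the E3 ligase Smurf1 and its effect on the motility of breast epithelial and cancer cells. This suggests the construct serves for overexpressing tagged TRAF4 in cultured cells for protein interaction, ubiquitination and cell migration studies, though the record's stated purpose is simply FLAG-tagged mouse TRAF4.
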