>Addgene plasmid #58316 | pRK-FLAG-TRAF4 | addgene partial sequence | sequence record 92517 | Sp6 5'-ATTTAGGTGACACTATAG-3'
TCCACTCCCAGGTCCAACTGCACCTCGGTTCTATCGCCGCCACCATGGACTACAAGGACGACGATGACAA
GATCGATGAATTCGGATCCATGCCCGGCTTCGACTACAAGTTCCTGGAGAAGCCCAAGCGGCGGCTGCTG
TGCCCACTGTGCGGGAAGCCCATGCGCGAGCCTGTGCAGGTGTCTACTTGTGGCCACCGCTTCTGCGACA
CCTGCCTGCAGGAGTTTCTCAGTGAAGGAGTCTTCAAATGCCCTGAGGACCAACTTCCTCTGGACTATGC
CAAGATCTACCCAGACCCAGAGCTGGAGGTCCAGGTGTTAGGCTTGGCTATCCGCTGCATCCACAGTGAG
GAGGGCTGCCGCTGGAGCGGGCCACTTCGTCATCTACAGGGCCACTTGAACACTTGCAGCTTCAATGTAG
TCCCCTGCCCTAATCGCTGCCCAGCCAAGCTGAGCCGGCGTGACCTGCCTGCCCACCTGCAGCACGACTG
CCCTAAGCGCCGCCTCAAGTGTGAATTCTGTGGCTGTGACTTCAGTGGGGAGGCCTACGAGAGTCACGAG
GGCGTGTGCCCCCAAGAGAGTGTGTACTGTGAGAACAAGTGTGGGGCCCGCATGATGAGGCGACTGTTGG
CCCAGCATGCCACGTCTGAGTGCCCCAAGCGCACCCAGCCCTGTGCCTACTGTACCAAGGAATTTGTTTA
TGACACCATCCAGAGCCACCAGTACCAGTGCCCACGCCTGCCTGTTCCCTGCCCCAACCAATGTGGAGTG
GGCACTGTGGCCCGGGAAGACCTGCCCACCCATCTGAAGGATAGCTGCAGCACTGCCTTTGTTCTCTGCC
CTTTCAAAGAGTCTGGCTGCAAGCACAGGTGCCCTAAGCTGGCAATGGGACGTCACGTGGAAGAGAGCGT
AAAGCCACATCTGGCTATGATGTGTGCCCT
