>Addgene plasmid #58316 | pRK-FLAG-TRAF4 | addgene partial sequence | sequence record 92521 | SV40pA-R 5'-GAAATTTGTGATGCTATTGC-3'
AGTTGGGCCATGGCGGCCAAGCTTCTGCAGGTCGACTCAGCTGAGGATCTTCCGGGGCAGTTCGACAGAG
GCACGGATGAAAACCGCATCATCCCGCACGTAGTTCCGCTTTCGGATGTCCTGGTGGGAAATGAACTTGG
GGTAGCCGAAGCCCAGAGAACTCTCATCCAGGGAGCCTCGCCACGTGCCGGGCTTCTGGAAGTTCTTCCA
GTTTGGATCAGGGTGGAAGGTCTCAGTGACATGCTGTGGCTTAGCCAAACCTGGGTCACTCTGATCCAGC
AGGGAGAAGGTGACCCGGCGGGCAAAGGGCCACTCAAGGAGATTGTCAAAGGCGCCCGGCAAGACACGGA
TGTAGATGGAGAGGTGTGTGCCCTCACCACTGCCGTTGCCGTTGAGGAATGCAGACACCTGCAGCTTGTA
GCCGTACTTATGCGTATAGAAGGCTGGGCTGAAGCACTCCAGGTTAGGCTTGGCCTTGGCCTCTTGTAGA
CGACGCCCATAGCTGCCAATCTTCCAGATGAGCACTCCATCGCTGCCTATGGATAGTTCTTCCAGCTCTC
TTCGCAGCTCCTGCAGCTCTTGCCGCTGTCGGCTCACCAGGGCACACATCATAGCCAGATGTGGCTTTAC
GCTCTCCTCCACGTGACGTCCCATTGCCAGCTTAGGGCACCTGTGCTTGCAGCCAGACTCTTTGAAAGGG
CAGAGAACAAAGGCAGTGCTGCAGCTATCCTTCAGATGGGTGGGCAGGTCTTCCCGGGCCACAGTGCCCA
CTCCACATTGGTTGGGGCAGGGAACAGGCA
